>Addgene plasmid #11661 | pPRIME-TREX-GFP-recipient | depositor full sequence | sequence record 7007 | Author sequence
GTCGACGGATCGGGAGATCTCCCGATCCCCTATGGTGCACTCTCAGTACAATCTGCTCTGATGCCGCATA
GTTAAGCCAGTATCTGCTCCCTGCTTGTGTGTTGGAGGTCGCTGAGTAGTGCGCGAGCAAAATTTAAGCT
ACAACAAGGCAAGGCTTGACCGACAATTGCATGAAGAATCTGCTTAGGGTTAGGCGTTTTGCGCTGCTTC
GCGATGTACGGGCCAGATATACGCGTTGACATTGATTATTGACTAGTTATTAATAGTAATCAATTACGGG
GTCATTAGTTCATAGCCCATATATGGAGTTCCGCGTTACATAACTTACGGTAAATGGCCCGCCTGGCTGA
CCGCCCAACGACCCCCGCCCATTGACGTCAATAATGACGTATGTTCCCATAGTAACGCCAATAGGGACTT
TCCATTGACGTCAATGGGTGGAGTATTTACGGTAAACTGCCCACTTGGCAGTACATCAAGTGTATCATAT
GCCAAGTACGCCCCCTATTGACGTCAATGACGGTAAATGGCCCGCCTGGCATTATGCCCAGTACATGACC
TTATGGGACTTTCCTACTTGGCAGTACATCTACGTATTAGTCATCGCTATTACCATGGTGATGCGGTTTT
GGCAGTACATCAATGGGCGTGGATAGCGGTTTGACTCACGGGGATTTCCAAGTCTCCACCCCATTGACGT
CAATGGGAGTTTGTTTTGGCACCAAAATCAACGGGACTTTCCAAAATGTCGTAACAACTCCGCCCCATTG
ACGCAAATGGGCGGTAGGCGTGTACGGTGGGAGGTCTATAGACCAGATCTGAGCCTGGGAGCTCTCTGGC
TAACTAGGGAACCCACTGCTTAAGCCTCAATAAAGCTTGCCTTGAGTGCTTCAAGTAGTGTGTGCCCGTC
TGTTGTGTGACTCTGGTAACTAGAGATCCCTCAGACCCTTTTAGTCAGTGTGGAAAATCTCTAGCAGTGG
CGCCCGAACAGGGACTTGAAAGCGAAAGGGAAACCAGAGGAGCTCTCTCGACGCAGGACTCGGCTTGCTG
AAGCGCGCACGGCAAGAGGCGAGGGGCGGCGACTGGTGAGTACGCCAAAAATTTTGACTAGCGGAGGCTA
GAAGGAGAGAGATGGGTGCGAGAGCGTCAGTATTAAGCGGGGGAGAATTAGATCGCGATGGGAAAAAATT
CGGTTAAGGCCAGGGGGAAAGAAAAAATATAAATAAACATATAGTATGGGCAAGCAGGGAGCTAGAACGA
TTCGCAGTTAATCCTGGCCTGTTAGAAACATCAGAAGGCTGTAGACAAATACTGGGACAGCTACAACCAT
CCCTTCAGACAGGATCAGAAGAACTTAGATCATTATATAATACAGTAGCAACCCTCTATTGTGTGCATCA
AAGGATAGAGATAAAAGACACCAAGGAAGCTTTAGACAAGATAGAGGAAGAGCAAAACAAAAGTAAGACC
ACCGCACAGCAAGCGGCCGGCCGCGCTGATCTTCAGACCTGGAGGAGGAGATATGAGGGACAATTGGAGA
AGTGAATTATATAAATATAAAGTAGTAAAAATTGAACCATTAGGAGTAGCACCCACCAAGGCAAAGAGAA
GAGTGGTGCAGAGAGAAAAAAGAGCAGTGGGAATAGGAGCTTTGTTCCTTGGGTTCTTGGGAGCAGCAGG
AAGCACTATGGGCGCAGCGTCAATGACGCTGACGGTACAGGCCAGACAATTATTGTCTGGTATAGTGCAG
CAGCAGAACAATTTGCTGAGGGCTATTGAGGCGCAACAGCATCTGTTGCAACTCACAGTCTGGGGCATCA
AGCAGCTCCAGGCAAGAATCCTGGCTGTGGAAAGATACCTAAAGGATCAACAGCTCCTGGGGATTTGGGG
TTGCTCTGGAAAACTCATTTGCACCACTGCTGTGCCTTGGAATGCTAGTTGGAGTAATAAATCTCTGGAA
CAGATTTGGAATCACACGACCTGGATGGAGTGGGACAGAGAAATTAACAATTACACAAGCTTAATACACT
CCTTAATTGAAGAATCGCAAAACCAGCAAGAAAAGAATGAACAAGAATTATTGGAATTAGATAAATGGGC
AAGTTTGTGGAATTGGTTTAACATAACAAATTGGCTGTGGTATATAAAATTATTCATAATGATAGTAGGA
GGCTTGGTAGGTTTAAGAATAGTTTTTGCTGTACTTTCTATAGTGAATAGAGTTAGGCAGGGATATTCAC
CATTATCGTTTCAGACCCACCTCCCAACCCCGAGGGGACCCGACAGGCCCGAAGGAATAGAAGAAGAAGG
TGGAGAGAGAGACAGAGACAGATCCATTCGATTAGTGAACGGATCGGCACTGCGTGCGCCAATTCTGCAG
ACAAATGGCAGTATTCATCCACAATTTTAAAAGAAAAGGGGGGATTGGGGGGTACAGTGCAGGGGAAAGA
ATAGTAGACATAATAGCAACAGACATACAAACTAAAGAATTACAAAAACAAATTACAAAAATTCAAAATT
TTCGGGTTTATTACAGGGACAGCAGAGATCCAGTTTGGTTAGTACCGGGCCCGCTCTAGAATGTACGGGC
CAGATATACGCGTTGACATTGATTATTGACTAGTTATTAATAGTAATCAATTACGGGGTCATTAGTTCAT
AGCCCATATATGGAGTTCCGCGTTACATAACTTACGGTAAATGGCCCGCCTGGCTGACCGCCCAACGACC
CCCGCCCATTGACGTCAATAATGACGTATGTTCCCATAGTAACGCCAATAGGGACTTTCCATTGACGTCA
ATGGGTGGAGTATTTACGGTAAACTGCCCACTTGGCAGTACATCAAGTGTATCATATGCCAAGTACGCCC
CCTATTGACGTCAATGACGGTAAATGGCCCGCCTGGCATTATGCCCAGTACATGACCTTATGGGACTTTC
CTACTTGGCAGTACATCTACGTATTAGTCATCGCTATTACCATGGTGATGCGGTTTTGGCAGTACATCAA
TGGGCGTGGATAGCGGTTTGACTCACGGGGATTTCCAAGTCTCCACCCCATTGACGTCAATGGGAGTTTG
TTTTGGAACCAAAATCAACGGGACTTTCCAAAATGTCGTAACAACTCCGCCCCATTGACGCAAATGGGCG
GTAGGCGTGTACGGTGGGAGGTCTATATAAGCAGAGCTCTCCCTATCAGTGATAGAGATCTCCCTATCAG
TGATAGAGATCGTCGACGAGCTCGTTTAGTGAACCGTCAGATCGCCTGGAGACGCCATCCACGCTGTTAC
CGGTCGCCACCATGGTGAGCAAGGGCGAGGAGCTGTTCACCGGGGTGGTGCCCATCCTGGTCGAGCTGGA
CGGCGACGTAAACGGCCACAAGTTCAGCGTGTCCGGCGAGGGCGAGGGCGATGCCACCTACGGCAAGCTG
ACCCTGAAGTTCATCTGCACCACCGGCAAGCTGCCCGTGCCCTGGCCCACCCTCGTGACCACCCTGACCT
ACGGCGTGCAGTGCTTCAGCCGCTACCCCGACCACATGAAGCAGCACGACTTCTTCAAGTCCGCCATGCC
CGAAGGCTACGTCCAGGAGCGCACCATCTTCTTCAAGGACGACGGCAACTACAAGACCCGCGCCGAGGTG
AAGTTCGAGGGCGACACCCTGGTGAACCGCATCGAGCTGAAGGGCATCGACTTCAAGGAGGACGGCAACA
TCCTGGGGCACAAGCTGGAGTACAACTACAACAGCCACAACGTCTATATCATGGCCGACAAGCAGAAGAA
CGGCATCAAGGTGAACTTCAAGATCCGCCACAACATCGAGGACGGCAGCGTGCAGCTCGCCGACCACTAC
CAGCAGAACACCCCCATCGGCGACGGCCCCGTGCTGCTGCCCGACAACCACTACCTGAGCACCCAGTCCG
CCCTGAGCAAAGACCCCAACGAGAAGCGCGATCACATGGTCCTGCTGGAGTTCGTGACCGCCGCCGGGAT
CACTCTCGGCATGGACGAGCTGTACAAGTAGCGGCCGCAAGCCTTGTTAAGTGCTCGCTTCGGCAGCACA
TATACTATGTTTGAATGAGGCTTCAGTACTTTACAGAATCGTTGCCTGCACATCTTGGAAACACTTGCTG
GGATTACTTCTTCAGGTTAACCCAACAGAAGGCCATGGGTCTAGATAGGGATAACAGGGTAATGGTACCG
GATCCCCCAACTTCCAGGCCCGCCATAGTGATTTGATTTGCCAGCGCATCGCTATCAATCGCCGGGTTCA
CCCATTCGCGTAACCACAGTTCACTGAATTTCATAATCTATTCCTGCCTTATTTAAACTGTTTGAGGAAA
CGCAGATCGTTTTCGAAGAATGAACGCAGGTCGGTGACGCCGTAACGCAACATAGTCAGACGCTCCATCC
CCATCCCGAAGCCGAAACCAGAGTAAACTTCCGGGTCGATGCCAACGTTACGCAACACGTTCGGATGCAC
CATCCCGCAGCCCAGCACTTCCAGCCATTTACCGTTTTTACCCATGACGTCCACTTCTGCAGAAGGTTCG
GTAAACGGGAAGTAGGAAGGACGGAAGCGAATCTGCAAATCTTCCTCAAAGAAGTTACGCAGGAAGTCGT
GCAGCGTGCCTTTCAGGTTGGTAAAGCTGATGTTGGTATCAACAATCAGACCTTCCATCTGATGGAACAT
CGGCGTGTGAGTCTGGTCGTAGTCGTTACGATAAACACGGCCAGGCGCGATGATACGAATCGGTGGCTGC
TGGGCTTTCATGGTGCGGATCTGTACGCCAGAGGTCTGGGTACGCAGCAGGCGGGTAGTGTCAAACCAGA
AAGTGTCGTGGTCAGCGCGCGCCGGGTGGTGACCAGGAATGTTCAGAGCATCGAAGTTATGATAATCGTC
TTCGATTTCCGGCCCGGTTGCCACGGTAAAGCCAAGCTCACCGAAGAAACTTTCGATACGGTCGATGGTA
CGGGTAACCGGATGCAGACCGCCGTTTTCAATGCGACGACCTGGCAGAGAGACATCAATCGTTTCCGCCG
CCAGACGCGCATTCAGTGCAGCGCTTTCCAGTTCCGCTTTACGCGCATTCAGCGCCTGCTGAACCTGCTC
TTTCGCTTCGTTGATAACCGCACCAGCTGCCGGACGCTCTTCTGGCGGCAGCTCACGCAGGGTCGTCATC
TGAAGGGTTAAGTGCCCTTTTTTACCCAAATATTCGACGCGCACATTATCTAACGCGGCAACATCTGACG
CCTGGCTAATGGCCGCCTTCGCACTGGCAACCAGTTCTGCGAGATGTGACATGGTTTTCCTCATTGTGTC
AGTGGTGACACTGGTTCGTTGGACTTAGAGCCTATCCCATCAGGCTATTTTACTTGCCATTTTGGTCCCC
GATACCGTCGACCGCGGATTACCCTGTTATCCCTAGATCTTTGGGCGGTGGCTCCCTGCCACGCGGCTCC
GAACAGAAGCTGATCTCCGAAGAGGATCTGACATGTGTTTAAACCTCGACTTAATTAAGTCGAGGGTCGA
CGGTATCGATAAGCTCGCTTCACGAGATCATGTTTAAGGGTTCCGGTTCCACTAGGTACAATTCGATATC
AAGCTTATCGATAATCAACCTCTGGATTACAAAATTTGTGAAAGATTGACTGGTATTCTTAACTATGTTG
CTCCTTTTACGCTATGTGGATACGCTGCTTTAATGCCTTTGTATCATGCTATTGCTTCCCGTATGGCTTT
CATTTTCTCCTCCTTGTATAAATCCTGGTTGCTGTCTCTTTATGAGGAGTTGTGGCCCGTTGTCAGGCAA
CGTGGCGTGGTGTGCACTGTGTTTGCTGACGCAACCCCCACTGGTTGGGGCATTGCCACCACCTGTCAGC
TCCTTTCCGGGACTTTCGCTTTCCCCCTCCCTATTGCCACGGCGGAACTCATCGCCGCCTGCCTTGCCCG
CTGCTGGACAGGGGCTCGGCTGTTGGGCACTGACAATTCCGTGGTGTTGTCGGGGAAATCATCGTCCTTT
CCTTGGCTGCTCGCCTGTGTTGCCACCTGGATTCTGCGCGGGACGTCCTTCTGCTACGTCCCTTCGGCCC
TCAATCCAGCGGACCTTCCTTCCCGCGGCCTGCTGCCGGCTCTGCGGCCTCTTCCGCGTCTTCGCCTTCG
CCCTCAGACGAGTCGGATCTCCCTTTGGGCCGCCTCCCCGCATCGATACCGTCGACCTCGATCGAGACCT
AGAAAAACATGGAGCAATCACAAGTAGCAATACAGCAGCTACCAATGCTGATTGTGCCTGGCTAGAAGCA
CAAGAGGAGGAGGAGGTGGGTTTTCCAGTCACACCTCAGGTACCTTTAAGACCAATGACTTACAAGGCAG
CTGTAGATCTTAGCCACTTTTTAAAAGAAAAGGGGGGACTGGAAGGGCTAATTCACTCCCAACGAAGACA
AGATATCCTTGATCTGTGGATCTACCACACACAAGGCTACTTCCCTGATTGGCAGAACTACACACCAGGG
CCAGGGATCAGATATCCACTGACCTTTGGATGGTGCTACAAGCTAGTACCAGTTGAGCAAGAGAAGGTAG
AAGAAGCCAATGAAGGAGAGAACACCCGCTTGTTACACCCTGTGAGCCTGCATGGGATGGATGACCCGGA
GAGAGAAGTATTAGAGTGGAGGTTTGACAGCCGCCTAGCATTTCATCACATGGCCCGAGAGCTGCATCCG
GACTGTACTGGGTCTCTCTGGTTAGACCAGATCTGAGCCTGGGAGCTCTCTGGCTAACTAGGGAACCCAC
TGCTTAAGCCTCAATAAAGCTTGCCTTGAGTGCTTCAAGTAGTGTGTGCCCGTCTGTTGTGTGACTCTGG
TAACTAGAGATCCCTCAGACCCTTTTAGTCAGTGTGGAAAATCTCTAGCAGCATGTGAGCAAAAGGCCAG
CAAAAGGCCAGGAACCGTAAAAAGGCCGCGTTGCTGGCGTTTTTCCATAGGCTCCGCCCCCCTGACGAGC
ATCACAAAAATCGACGCTCAAGTCAGAGGTGGCGAAACCCGACAGGACTATAAAGATACCAGGCGTTTCC
CCCTGGAAGCTCCCTCGTGCGCTCTCCTGTTCCGACCCTGCCGCTTACCGGATACCTGTCCGCCTTTCTC
CCTTCGGGAAGCGTGGCGCTTTCTCATAGCTCACGCTGTAGGTATCTCAGTTCGGTGTAGGTCGTTCGCT
CCAAGCTGGGCTGTGTGCACGAACCCCCCGTTCAGCCCGACCGCTGCGCCTTATCCGGTAACTATCGTCT
TGAGTCCAACCCGGTAAGACACGACTTATCGCCACTGGCAGCAGCCACTGGTAACAGGATTAGCAGAGCG
AGGTATGTAGGCGGTGCTACAGAGTTCTTGAAGTGGTGGCCTAACTACGGCTACACTAGAAGAACAGTAT
TTGGTATCTGCGCTCTGCTGAAGCCAGTTACCTTCGGAAAAAGAGTTGGTAGCTCTTGATCCGGCAAACA
AACCACCGCTGGTAGCGGTGGTTTTTTTGTTTGCAAGCAGCAGATTACGCGCAGAAAAAAAGGATCTCAA
GAAGATCCTTTGATCTTTTCTACGGGGTCTGACGCTCAGTGGAACGAAAACTCACGTTAAGGGATTTTGG
TCATGAGATTATCAAAAAGGATCTTCACCTAGATCCTTTTAAATTAAAAATGAAGTTTTAAATCAATCTA
AAGTATATATGAGTAAACTTGGTCTGACAGTTACCAATGCTTAATCAGTGAGGCACCTATCTCAGCGATC
TGTCTATTTCGTTCATCCATAGTTGCCTGACTCCCCGTCGTGTAGATAACTACGATACGGGAGGGCTTAC
CATCTGGCCCCAGTGCTGCAATGATACCGCGAGACCCACGCTCACCGGCTCCAGATTTATCAGCAATAAA
CCAGCCAGCCGGAAGGGCCGAGCGCAGAAGTGGTCCTGCAACTTTATCCGCCTCCATCCAGTCTATTAAT
TGTTGCCGGGAAGCTAGAGTAAGTAGTTCGCCAGTTAATAGTTTGCGCAACGTTGTTGCCATTGCTACAG
GCATCGTGGTGTCACGCTCGTCGTTTGGTATGGCTTCATTCAGCTCCGGTTCCCAACGATCAAGGCGAGT
TACATGATCCCCCATGTTGTGCAAAAAAGCGGTTAGCTCCTTCGGTCCTCCGATCGTTGTCAGAAGTAAG
TTGGCCGCAGTGTTATCACTCATGGTTATGGCAGCACTGCATAATTCTCTTACTGTCATGCCATCCGTAA
GATGCTTTTCTGTGACTGGTGAGTACTCAACCAAGTCATTCTGAGAATAGTGTATGCGGCGACCGAGTTG
CTCTTGCCCGGCGTCAATACGGGATAATACCGCGCCACATAGCAGAACTTTAAAAGTGCTCATCATTGGA
AAACGTTCTTCGGGGCGAAAACTCTCAAGGATCTTACCGCTGTTGAGATCCAGTTCGATGTAACCCACTC
GTGCACCCAACTGATCTTCAGCATCTTTTACTTTCACCAGCGTTTCTGGGTGAGCAAAAACAGGAAGGCA
AAATGCCGCAAAAAAGGGAATAAGGGCGACACGGAAATGTTGAATACTCATACTCTTCCTTTTTCAATAT
TATTGAAGCATTTATCAGGGTTATTGTCTCATGAGCGGATACATATTTGAATGTATTTAGAAAAATAAAC
AAATAGGGGTTCCGCGCACATTTCCCCGAAAAGTGCCACCTGAC
Features (pLannotate 1.2.2; 28 found; start..end, strand, type, name):
     31..83      -  misc_feature   bom (fragment): basis of mobility region from pBR322
    238..617     +  enhancer       CMV enhancer: human cytomegalovirus immediate early enhancer
    618..810     +  promoter       CMV promoter (fragment): human cytomegalovirus (CMV) immediate early promoter
    809..976     +  LTR            5' LTR (truncated) (fragment): truncated 5' long terminal repeat (LTR) from HIV-1
   1023..1148    +  misc_feature   HIV-1 Ψ: packaging signal of human immunodeficiency virus type 1
   1132..1468    +  CDS            HIV-1 gag (fragment): gag protein from human immunodeficiency virus 1; gag
   1645..1878    +  misc_feature   RRE: The Rev response element (RRE) of HIV-1 allows for Rev-dependent mRNA export from the nucleus to the cytoplasm.
   2255..2355    +  CDS            Rev (fragment): human immunodeficiency virus 1 (HIV-1) Rev protein; rev; enhances nuclear export of unspliced and incompletely spliced viral mRNAs
   2405..2522    +  misc_feature   cPPT/CTS: central polypurine tract and central termination sequence of HIV-1
   2605..2984    +  enhancer       CMV enhancer: human cytomegalovirus immediate early enhancer
   3057..3074    -  promoter       CMV promoter (fragment): human cytomegalovirus (CMV) immediate early promoter
   3137..3188    +  promoter       CMVd2 promoter: truncated human cytomegalovirus (CMV) immediate early promoter that yields moderately reduced expression relative to the full-length promoter
   3190..3209    +  promoter       PLtetO-1 promoter (fragment): modified phage lambda PL promoter with tet operator sites (Lutz and Bujard, 1997)
   3211..3230    +  promoter       PLtetO-1 promoter (fragment): modified phage lambda PL promoter with tet operator sites (Lutz and Bujard, 1997)
   3238..3271    +  promoter       TRE3GV promoter (fragment): 3rd-generation Tet-responsive promoter that can be activated by binding of Tet-On® 3G, optimized for retroviral and lentiviral vectors
   3302..4018    +  CDS            EGFP: EGFP is a basic (constitutively fluorescent) green fluorescent protein published in 1996, derived from Aequorea victoria. It is reported to be a rapidly-maturing weak dimer with moderate acid sensitivity.
   4071..4163    +  ncRNA          5' miR-30a: sequence upstream of the 71-nt precursor of the human miR-30a microRNA (Zeng et al., 2002) miRNA
   4203..4304    -  CDS            pheT (fragment): SYFB_ECOLI - Experimental evidence at protein level: Swiss-Prot protein existence level 1. From Escherichia coli (strain K12).
   4322..5302    -  CDS            pheS: SYFA_ECOLI - Experimental evidence at protein level: Swiss-Prot protein existence level 1. From Escherichia coli (strain K12).
   5525..5545    -  misc_feature   MCS (fragment): pBluescript multiple cloning site
   5590..5613    +  misc_feature   MCS (fragment): pBluescript multiple cloning site
   5613..6201    +  misc_feature   WPRE: woodchuck hepatitis virus posttranscriptional regulatory element
   6202..6221    +  misc_feature   MCS (fragment): pBluescript multiple cloning site
   6223..6723    +  CDS            nef (fragment): NEF_HV1LA - Experimental evidence at protein level: Swiss-Prot protein existence level 1. Extracellular Nef protein targets CD4(+) T-lymphocytes for apoptosis by interacting with CXCR4 surface receptors. From Human immunodeficiency virus type 1 group M subtype B (isolate Lai) (HIV-1).
   6730..6910    +  LTR            5' LTR (truncated): truncated 5' long terminal repeat (LTR) from HIV-1
   6972..7560    -  rep_origin     ori: high-copy-number ColE1/pMB1/pBR322/pUC origin of replication
   7731..8591    -  CDS            AmpR: β-lactamase; bla; confers resistance to ampicillin, carbenicillin, and related antibiotics
   8592..8696    -  promoter       AmpR promoter: bla
