[The description below was written by a language model from this plasmid's Addgene catalogue record and pLannotate feature annotations shown in this document.]
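Description:
pPRIME-TREX-GFP-recipient is an 8.7 kb third-generation lentiviral transfer vector supplied as an empty backbone, designed as the recipient plasmid of the pPRIME microRNA-based RNA interference system. It is propagated in E. coli through a ColE1/pMB1-type origin with ampicillin selection via AmpR; the catalogue lists it as low copy, although the annotation labels the origin as a high-copy type. The viral frame begins with a CMV enhancer/promoter fused to a truncated HIV-1 5' LTR, which typically allows Tat-independent production of genomic RNA. This is followed by the Ψ packaging signal with a partial gag sequence, the Rev response element for nuclear export of the unspliced transcript, and the cPPT/CTS. A WPRE, a nef-derived fragment and a truncated LTR lie at the 3' end.

The internal cassette is driven by the Tet-responsive TREX promoter. The feature table annotates it as a CMV enhancer, minimal CMV promoter fragments and two tet operator sequences, so expression can be regulated through the tetracycline system. The record does not specify which Tet regulator is intended. This promoter controls EGFP, and immediately downstream lies 5' miR-30a flanking sequence, so an shRNA embedded in miR-30 context would be co-transcribed by RNA polymerase II with the fluorescent marker.

In place of a hairpin, the recipient carries an E. coli pheS gene (Gly294 variant, with a pheT fragment) in reverse orientation. According to the depositor it lies between I-SceI sites, though these are not annotated. This pheS allele can be selected against with chlorophenylalanine, so clones that have replaced the stuffer with an incoming shRNA cassette during the mating-based transfer can be enriched. No mammalian drug selection marker is annotated, and GFP serves to track transduced, induced cells.
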