Addgene plasmid #11661: pPRIME-TREX-GFP-recipient
Purpose: (Empty Backbone) 3rd generation lentiviral transfer vector. pPRIME-mating recipient plasmid with Tet-responsive promoter (TREX) controlling GFP expression
Depositing lab: Stephen Elledge. Depositing organization: Brigham and Women's Hospital. Publication: A lentiviral microRNA-based system for single-copy polymerase II-regulated RNA interference in mammalian cells. Stegmeier F, Hu G, Rickles RJ, Hannon GJ, Elledge SJ. Proc Natl Acad Sci U S A. 2005 Sep 13. 102(37):13212-7. 10.1073/pnas.0506306102 PubMed 16141338.
Backbone
  Vector backbone: pPRIME-TREX-GFP-recipient
  Backbone size (bp): 8724
  Vector type: Mammalian Expression, Lentiviral
Growth in bacteria
  Bacterial resistance: Ampicillin, 100 μg/mL
  Growth temperature: 37°C
  Growth strain: DH5alpha
  Copy number: Low Copy
Gene/Insert
  Gene/Insert name: None
  Tag / fusion protein: GFP (N terminal on backbone)
  Cloning method: Restriction Enzyme
  Sequencing primers: 5′ EGFP-C
Terms and licenses: Academic/Nonprofit Terms; Industry Terms: Not Available to Industry
Depositor comments: This recipient plasmid contains pheS Gly294 between the I-SceI sites, which can be selected against using Cl-Phe.
How to cite: pPRIME-TREX-GFP-recipient was a gift from Stephen Elledge (Addgene plasmid # 11661 ; http://n2t.net/addgene:11661 ; RRID:Addgene_11661)
