>Addgene plasmid #11661 | pPRIME-TREX-GFP-recipient | addgene partial sequence | sequence record 18406 | EGFP-C 5'-CATGGTCCTGCTGGAGTTCGTG-3'
GCATGGACGAGCTGTAAAGTAGCGGCCGCAAGCCTTGTTAAGTGCTCGCTTCGGCAGCACATATACTATG
TTGAATGAGGCTTCAGTACTTTACAGAATCGTTGCCTGCACATCTTGGAAACACTTGCTGGGATTACTTC
TTCAGGTTAACCCAACAGAAGGCCATGGGTCTAGATAGGGATAACAGGGTAATGGTACCGGATCCCCCAA
CTTCCAGGCCCGCCATAGTGATTTGATTTGCCAGCGCATCGCTATCAATCGCCGGGTTCACCCATTCGCG
TAACCACAGTTCACTGAATTTCATAATCTATTCCTGCCTTATTTAAACTGTTTGAGGAAACGCAGATCGT
TTTCGAAGAATGAACGCAGGTCGGTGACGCCGTAACGCAACATAATCAGACGCTCCATCCCCATCCCGAA
GCCGAAACCAGAATAAACTTCCGGGTCGATGCCAACGTTACGCAACACGTTCGGATGCACCATCCCGCAG
CCCAGCACTTCCAGCCATTTACCGTTTTTACCCATGACGTCCACTTCTGCAGAAGGTTCGGTAAACGGGA
AGTAAGAAGGACGGAAGCGAATCTGCAAATCTTCCTCAAAGAAGTTACGCAAGAAGTCGTGCAGCGTGCC
TTTCAGGTTGGTAAAGCTGATGTTGGTATCAACAATCAGACCTTCCATCTGATGGAACATCCGCGTG
